Addgene plasmid #79247: MSCV-(pBabe mcs)-human p210BCR-ABL-IRES-Luc2
Purpose: retroviral mammalian expression vector for human p210BCR-ABL and luciferase
Depositing lab: Martine Roussel. Depositing organization: St. Jude Children's Research Hospital.
Backbone
  Vector backbone: MSCV
  Vector type: Mammalian Expression, Retroviral
Growth in bacteria
  Bacterial resistance: Ampicillin, 100 μg/mL
  Growth temperature: 37°C
  Growth strain: NEB Stable
  Copy number: High Copy
Gene/Insert
  Gene/Insert name: p210 BCR-ABL
  Species: H. sapiens (human)
  Entrez Gene: ABL1 (a.k.a. ABL, BCR-ABL, CHDSKM, JTK7, bcr/abl, c-ABL, c-ABL1, p150, v-abl)
  Tag / fusion protein: IRES-luciferase (C terminal on backbone)
  Cloning method: Restriction Enzyme; 5′ cloning site EcoRI (not destroyed); 3′ cloning site EcoRI (not destroyed)
  Sequencing primers: 5′ pLXSN5'; 3′ pCDH-rev
Resource information
  A portion of this plasmid was derived from a plasmid made by: the p210BCR-ABL cDNA came from Dr Owen Witte, UCLA
Terms and licenses: Academic/Nonprofit Terms; Industry Terms: Not Available to Industry
How to cite: MSCV-(pBabe mcs)-human p210BCR-ABL-IRES-Luc2 was a gift from Martine Roussel (Addgene plasmid # 79247)
