[The description below was written by a language model from this plasmid's Addgene catalogue record.]
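Description:
MSCV-(pBabe mcs)-human p210BCR-ABL-IRES-Luc2 is a retroviral mammalian expression vector built on the murine stem cell virus (MSCV) backbone, with a multiple cloning site taken, as the name indicates, from pBabe. It is maintained in bacteria as a high-copy plasmid under ampicillin selection. The recorded propagation strain is a recombination-deficient type commonly chosen for vectors carrying repeated LTR sequences. No feature table accompanies the record, so the exact origin of replication, packaging signal and LTR details are not itemised. In MSCV vectors generally, the 5′ LTR acts as the promoter for the transgene transcript, and the packaging signal allows the RNA genome to be incorporated into virions when the plasmid is introduced into a packaging cell line. The record lists no mammalian drug-selection marker.

The payload is the human p210 BCR-ABL cDNA, the fusion tyrosine kinase arising from the BCR and ABL1 genes, inserted as an EcoRI fragment with both flanking sites retained. Downstream on the backbone lies an internal ribosome entry site followed by Luc2, a firefly luciferase reporter. Although the catalogue lists this under the tag field, the IRES arrangement produces a bicistronic message, with the oncoprotein and luciferase translated as separate proteins from one transcript rather than as a fusion. Luciferase activity therefore marks cells that also express BCR-ABL. The stated purpose is simply retroviral co-expression of p210 BCR-ABL and luciferase in mammalian cells. This design suits stable transduction of target cells with the oncogene and tracking of those cells by bioluminescence, though the record does not describe specific applications.
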