>Addgene plasmid #79247 | MSCV-(pBabe mcs)-human p210BCR-ABL-IRES-Luc2 | addgene partial sequence | sequence record 153853 | pLXSN5 5'-CCCTTGAACCTCCTCGTTCGACC-3'
CACTCCTTCTCTAGGCGCCGGAATTGGGATCCCAGTGTGGTGGTACGTAGGAATTCCCCGGCGCCCGGGG
CCGGGCCTGGCGAGGCCGCCGCGCCGCCGCTGAGACGGGCCCCGCGCGCAGCCCGGCGGCGCAGGTAAGG
CCGGCCGCGCCATGGTGGACCCGGTGGGCTTCGCGGAGGCGTGGAAGGCGCAGTTCCCGGACTCAGAGCC
CCCGCGCATGGAGCTGCGCTCAGTGGGCGACATCGAGCAGGAGCTGGAGCGCTGCAAGGCCTCCATTCGG
CGCCTGGAGCAGGAGGTGAACCAGGAGCGCTTCCGCATGATCTACCTGCAGACGTTGCTGGCCAAGGAAA
AGAAGAGCTATGACCGGCAGCGATGGGGCTTCCGGCGCGCGGCGCA
