>Addgene plasmid #79247 | MSCV-(pBabe mcs)-human p210BCR-ABL-IRES-Luc2 | addgene partial sequence | sequence record 154464 | IRES-F 5'-TGGCTCTCCTCAAGCGTATT-3'
GCACATGCTTTACATGTGTTTAGTCGAGGTTAAAAAAACGTCTAGGCCCCCCGAACCACGGGGACGTGGT
TTTCCTTTGAAAAACACGATAATACCATGGGCCACCATGGAAGATGCCAAAAACATTAAGAAGGGCCCAG
CGCCATTCTACCCACTCGAAGACGGGACCGCCGGCGAGCAGCTGCACAAAGCCATGAAGCGCTACGCCCT
GGTGCCCGGCACCATCGCCTTTACCGACGCACATATCGAGGTGGACATTACCTACGCCGAGTACTTCGAG
ATGAGCGTTCGGCTGGCAGAAGCTATGAAGCGCTATGGGCTGAATACAAACCATCGGATCGTGGTGTGCA
GCGAGAATAGCTTGCAGTTCTTCATGCCCGTGTTGGGTGCCCTGTTCATCGGTGTGGCTGTGGCCCCAGC
TAACGACATCTACAACGAGCGCGAGCTGCTGAACAGCATGGGCATCAGCCAGCCCACCGTCGTATTCGTG
AGCAAGAAAGGGCTGCAAAAGATCCTCAACGTGCAAAAGAAGCTACCGATCATACAAAAGATCATCATCA
TGGATAGCAAGACCGACTACCAGGGCTTCCAAAGCATGTACACCTTCGTGACTTCCCATTTGCCACCCGG
CTTCAACGAGTACGACTTCGTGCCCGAGAGCTTCGACCGGGACAAAACCATCGCCCTGATCATGAACAGT
AGTGGCAGTACCGGATTGCCCAAGGGCGTAGCCCTACCGCACCGCACCGCTTGTGTCCGATTCAGTCATG
CCCGCGACCCCATCTTCGGCAACCAGATCATCCC
