>Addgene plasmid #79247 | MSCV-(pBabe mcs)-human p210BCR-ABL-IRES-Luc2 | addgene partial sequence | sequence record 155715 | pCDH-rev 5'-GCATTCCTTTGGCGAGAG-3'
AGGGCCAGGTTTCCGGGCCCTCACATTGCCAAAAGACGGCAATATGGTGGAAAATAACATATAGACAAAC
GCACACCGGCCTTATTCCAAGCGGCTTCGGCCAGTAACGTTAGGGGGGGGGCGGAATTGATCCCGCTCGA
GATCTGAATTCCAGCTTTCTTGCCAGGATTCACAGTGCACGTCACAAGAGAGCAAGAGCTGGGCTCTGGG
GATGTGGACAGATGGAAAGGACATGCCCCATGCCTCGATCCTTTTCAGCTCCCACCTGCCCAGGACCCAA
AGGCTGGTTGGCTTTAGCACCCTGTTTTCCACCCAAATCAAGAGCTGTCCTGCACGTGAGGAAATGGCGA
GTGCACCCCACCCCGGGCAGCAGCAGAGGGCAGAGTGACCAGCCGTGTGCATGCCCGTGCATGCCCTTCC
CGAAATGCGGTTCTTGAAACATGTCTTCAGCACACGACGGGCAAGGCCAGGGAGTGCAGGCAGAGGGCCT
GACACACAAGGCCTCAGTTCAGGCTTCCATTCTTGGAGAAGTGGAAGAAGGAGGCCCAGCCGGGGGAGGA
GGGGCTCCAGAGAGAAAAAAATGAAAAAGACAGTCCACATCAGCCGTTCCCACCTGGCCTGGAGAGCTCA
GTCTGGGGCACTAGGTGGGAGCGGGGCTGGCGGGTCCTGGCATGCCGACTGCAGTCCACGGAGCAGGAAC
TCCACAGATAAAATTCGAGGACAGAGACGGAGCGGGGAGGAGGAAGGTGCGGGAGGGCAGGCGGTGCAAA
CGTAGGTAGTAGAGCTGGACTCCACAGGGCCCTCAGCTCTGCCTGGCGCAGAGCTCCTGGGCCAAGGTGC
TGACTCACTAGTCCCTTGTCAGCCACTGTCACGGGTATGGGCGAGCCCGCATGTGCTGCAGGCAGCTCCG
ACGGGCCTGACACCTGACCCCTGACTGCTGCTACCTCTGCACTATGTCACTGATTTCCTTCACCGAACTG
AGGAGCTTGCTGAAGTCCTGAGTGGCCGCTGGACCACTGCCTGCTGTCGCCGGGCAGA
