>Addgene plasmid #79247 | MSCV-(pBabe mcs)-human p210BCR-ABL-IRES-Luc2 | addgene partial sequence | sequence record 155732 | hABL1-R 5'-gttggggtcattttcactgg-3'
TTTCCTTGGAGTTCCAACGAGCGGCTTCACTCAGACCCTGAGGCTCAAAGTCAGATGCTACTGGCCGCTG
AAGGGCTTTTGAACTCTGCTTAAATCCAGTGGCTGAGTGGACGATGACATTCAGAAACCCATAGAGCCCC
GGAGACTCATCATCTTCCTTATTGATGGTCAGCGGAATGCTGTGGACAGTCTGGAGTTTCACACACGAGT
TGGTCAGCATCTGCAGCTCCACGGATGTCAGGGAGAAGCTTCTGAAACACTTCTTCTGCTGCTCCCGGAT
GTTCTCCCTCCACTCTGCACGCTCATAGTCAGAGGAGATCAGGAACGTGTAACTCTTGCCGTTGCGGCTG
TGCACCCTGAAGGCCATGCTGGGAGACATAAGCAGCAGCAGTGACTCCTGCTCCGACAGCTTCTTCTTCA
GCCTCTCCGTAGCCTTGCTGCCCTTGTTCGCCCTCTTCTCTCTCTGGATGTCACTCTTGATCTGGGAGAT
CTTGATCTTCAAAGCGTCCAGCTCCTCATCGGGCACCAGGGGGATGTTGGGCACTGCCTCCAGTTCATCC
ACCATCTGGAAGCTGAGATCCGTGAGCGGAATGTACCATTTGCAGTCATACTGCTGCGTTTTGCCTCCGC
TCTGCTTCTTGAGCTTGGTGCAGAGAAGCAGGTCGGTGAACAGGAAGACGTGGCGCAGCTTGCGGGCCCC
CTCCACCAGCTCCACCATGAAGCTGTCCTTCAGCAGCTGCCGGTGCTCTCCCTTCTTCACCGTCATGGAC
TGCCGTCGGGGTGTGATCTCCTCATTGATGCTGGACAGGAAGTTCTGTGAGATGCGGAGGGCGTCCTGCA
GCAAGGGGTGGTCAGGGTGGCTGGCAGGA
